>Addgene plasmid #1375 | pPS2044 | addgene partial sequence | sequence record 17413 | 1375 with T7
TCGAGAGGGTCACACAGACTATACGAAAACCTGTCAATATAATCTATTCGGATAAGATTATCAACCCCTC
CCTGCAAGATTTTTTATTGTTATTATTACAGTTTTTAAACTGGTAGCAGAGCTATCCGGTAAACATGTAC
TAATCAGTCTAACACCCCGGAGGAGGCTTATCATTACATATTCTTGTCTCGGCGTTCTTTAAGTTTCTTA
TCTTGTATGCCCGATATAGCAACCTTGTTGGTACCAATCTAACGGTTTCCGTACTTTGCAATGAAGAGAT
GAGGAGGCATGGGTCACTTATTTAATATGTACGGGTGTTTACATGGAGTTGCTTTCTTTTTTTGTCTCAG
CAGTCATTGTGCGCCAAAAAAAGAGAAAACCGTGAGCCGAAGTCCACGCTCTGGAGTTAGGCTCTCCCAT
TACGGAGAGAAGCATTTCCTCAGCCTGGGAGCCCCGTTGGAACAGTCAGGCTAAACTGGGCCTTCCTACC
CACTGCTTGCTGTTTCTCACTGGACGCACAAGGGGATTTTCTTTCTACCTTCGGCTTGCCTCACTGCGTT
GGGGCTTCCCAATGCAACTTCGTTCGTATGCATACAATCTTTTAGATATTATCTTTTAAAATTATTTT
