[The description below was written by a language model from this plasmid's Addgene catalogue record.]
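Description:
pPS2044 is a yeast expression plasmid built on the pRS426 backbone, a yeast–E. coli shuttle vector that carries the 2 micron origin for high-copy episomal maintenance in Saccharomyces cerevisiae and the URA3 marker for selection in uracil-auxotrophic strains. In bacteria it is maintained as a high-copy plasmid under ampicillin selection.

The insert is a composite reporter transcript assembled from restriction fragments. It begins with the native RPL25 promoter driving the RPL25 open reading frame, which encodes a budding yeast ribosomal protein. This is followed by a block of U1A hairpins, then the PGK1 3' UTR, and finally the ADH2 terminator. U1A hairpins are RNA stem-loop elements recognised by the U1A RNA-binding protein. Placed in a transcript, they act as a tag that lets the mRNA be bound, and typically visualised, by a U1A fusion protein such as a fluorescent one expressed from a separate construct. The record does not state how many hairpins are present, and it does not describe any partner construct. In this arrangement the RPL25 sequences provide the promoter and coding body of the message, while the PGK1 3' UTR and ADH2 terminator supply the signals for 3' end formation.

The associated publication concerns the requirement for pre-mRNA processing factors in nuclear export. This suggests the plasmid serves as a tagged reporter mRNA for following the localisation and export of a specific transcript in living yeast, for instance when comparing wild-type and mutant strains. The record itself does not spell out the experimental use, and no feature table was supplied to confirm the exact junctions or the total plasmid size.
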