Addgene plasmid #1375: pPS2044
Depositing lab: Pamela Silver. Depositing organization: Dana-Farber Cancer Institute. Publication: Pre-mRNA processing factors are required for nuclear export. Brodsky AS, Silver PA. RNA 2000 Dec;6(12):1737-49. 10.1017/S1355838200001059 PubMed 11142374.
Backbone
  Vector backbone: pRS426
  Backbone size w/o insert (bp): 5726
  Vector type: Yeast Expression
  Selectable markers: URA3
Growth in bacteria
  Bacterial resistance: Ampicillin, 100 μg/mL
  Growth temperature: 37°C
  Growth strain: DH5alpha
  Copy number: High Copy
Gene/Insert
  Gene/Insert name: RPL25-U1A-PGK1 3' UTR (alt name: RPL25)
  Species: S. cerevisiae (budding yeast)
  Entrez Gene: RPL25 (a.k.a. YOL127W)
  Cloning method: Restriction Enzyme
  Sequencing primers: 5′ T7; 3′ M13R
Terms and licenses: Academic/Nonprofit Terms; Industry Terms: Not Available to Industry
Depositor comments: RPL25 promoter and RPL25 ORF (XhoI/BamHI fragment), U1A hairpins (BamHI/BglII fragment), PGK1 3' UTR (SpeI/NotI fragment), ADH2 terminator (NotI/SacII fragment), 2 micron plasmid.
How to cite: pPS2044 was a gift from Pamela Silver (Addgene plasmid # 1375 ; http://n2t.net/addgene:1375 ; RRID:Addgene_1375)
